>Addgene plasmid #118055 | pSpCas9(BB)-2A-Blast | addgene full sequence | sequence record 443898 | Addgene NGS Result
TAGCCTGCACGAGCACATTGCCAATCTGGCCGGCAGCCCCGCCATTAAGAAGGGCATCCTGCAGACAGTG
AAGGTGGTGGACGAGCTCGTGAAAGTGATGGGCCGGCACAAGCCCGAGAACATCGTGATCGAAATGGCCA
GAGAGAACCAGACCACCCAGAAGGGACAGAAGAACAGCCGCGAGAGAATGAAGCGGATCGAAGAGGGCAT
CAAAGAGCTGGGCAGCCAGATCCTGAAAGAACACCCCGTGGAAAACACCCAGCTGCAGAACGAGAAGCTG
TACCTGTACTACCTGCAGAATGGGCGGGATATGTACGTGGACCAGGAACTGGACATCAACCGGCTGTCCG
ACTACGATGTGGACCATATCGTGCCTCAGAGCTTTCTGAAGGACGACTCCATCGACAACAAGGTGCTGAC
CAGAAGCGACAAGAACCGGGGCAAGAGCGACAACGTGCCCTCCGAAGAGGTCGTGAAGAAGATGAAGAAC
TACTGGCGGCAGCTGCTGAACGCCAAGCTGATTACCCAGAGAAAGTTCGACAATCTGACCAAGGCCGAGA
GAGGCGGCCTGAGCGAACTGGATAAGGCCGGCTTCATCAAGAGACAGCTGGTGGAAACCCGGCAGATCAC
AAAGCACGTGGCACAGATCCTGGACTCCCGGATGAACACTAAGTACGACGAGAATGACAAGCTGATCCGG
GAAGTGAAAGTGATCACCCTGAAGTCCAAGCTGGTGTCCGATTTCCGGAAGGATTTCCAGTTTTACAAAG
TGCGCGAGATCAACAACTACCACCACGCCCACGACGCCTACCTGAACGCCGTCGTGGGAACCGCCCTGAT
CAAAAAGTACCCTAAGCTGGAAAGCGAGTTCGTGTACGGCGACTACAAGGTGTACGACGTGCGGAAGATG
ATCGCCAAGAGCGAGCAGGAAATCGGCAAGGCTACCGCCAAGTACTTCTTCTACAGCAACATCATGAACT
TTTTCAAGACCGAGATTACCCTGGCCAACGGCGAGATCCGGAAGCGGCCTCTGATCGAGACAAACGGCGA
AACCGGGGAGATCGTGTGGGATAAGGGCCGGGATTTTGCCACCGTGCGGAAAGTGCTGAGCATGCCCCAA
GTGAATATCGTGAAAAAGACCGAGGTGCAGACAGGCGGCTTCAGCAAAGAGTCTATCCTGCCCAAGAGGA
ACAGCGATAAGCTGATCGCCAGAAAGAAGGACTGGGACCCTAAGAAGTACGGCGGCTTCGACAGCCCCAC
CGTGGCCTATTCTGTGCTGGTGGTGGCCAAAGTGGAAAAGGGCAAGTCCAAGAAACTGAAGAGTGTGAAA
GAGCTGCTGGGGATCACCATCATGGAAAGAAGCAGCTTCGAGAAGAATCCCATCGACTTTCTGGAAGCCA
AGGGCTACAAAGAAGTGAAAAAGGACCTGATCATCAAGCTGCCTAAGTACTCCCTGTTCGAGCTGGAAAA
CGGCCGGAAGAGAATGCTGGCCTCTGCCGGCGAACTGCAGAAGGGAAACGAACTGGCCCTGCCCTCCAAA
TATGTGAACTTCCTGTACCTGGCCAGCCACTATGAGAAGCTGAAGGGCTCCCCCGAGGATAATGAGCAGA
AACAGCTGTTTGTGGAACAGCACAAGCACTACCTGGACGAGATCATCGAGCAGATCAGCGAGTTCTCCAA
GAGAGTGATCCTGGCCGACGCTAATCTGGACAAAGTGCTGTCCGCCTACAACAAGCACCGGGATAAGCCC
ATCAGAGAGCAGGCCGAGAATATCATCCACCTGTTTACCCTGACCAATCTGGGAGCCCCTGCCGCCTTCA
AGTACTTTGACACCACCATCGACCGGAAGAGGTACACCAGCACCAAAGAGGTGCTGGACGCCACCCTGAT
CCACCAGAGCATCACCGGCCTGTACGAGACACGGATCGACCTGTCTCAGCTGGGAGGCGACAAAAGGCCG
GCGGCCACGAAAAAGGCCGGCCAGGCAAAAAAGAAAAAGGAATTCGGCGCAACAAACTTCTCTCTGCTGA
AACAAGCCGGAGATGTCGAAGAGAATCCTGGACCGGCCAAGCCTTTGTCTCAAGAAGAATCCACCCTCAT
TGAAAGAGCAACGGCTACAATCAACAGCATCCCCATCTCTGAGGACTACAGCGTCGCCAGCGCAGCTCTC
TCTAGCGACGGCCGCATCTTCACTGGTGTCAATGTATATCATTTTACTGGGGGACCTTGTGCAGAACTCG
TGGTGCTGGGCACTGCTGCTGCTGCGGCAGCTGGCAACCTGACTTGTATCGTCGCGATCGGAAATGAGAA
CAGGGGCATCTTGAGCCCCTGCGGACGGTGCCGACAGGTGCTTCTCGATCTGCATCCTGGGATCAAAGCC
ATAGTGAAGGACAGTGATGGACAGCCGACGGCAGTTGGGATTCGTGAATTGCTGCCCTCTGGTTATGTGT
GGGAGGGCTAAGAATTCTAACTAGAGCTCGCTGATCAGCCTCGACTGTGCCTTCTAGTTGCCAGCCATCT
GTTGTTTGCCCCTCCCCCGTGCCTTCCTTGACCCTGGAAGGTGCCACTCCCACTGTCCTTTCCTAATAAA
ATGAGGAAATTGCATCGCATTGTCTGAGTAGGTGTCATTCTATTCTGGGGGGTGGGGTGGGGCAGGACAG
CAAGGGGGAGGATTGGGAAGAGAATAGCAGGCATGCTGGGGAGCGGCCGCAGGAACCCCTAGTGATGGAG
TTGGCCACTCCCTCTCTGCGCGCTCGCTCGCTCACTGAGGCCGGGCGACCAAAGGTCGCCCGACGCCCGG
GCTTTGCCCGGGCGGCCTCAGTGAGCGAGCGAGCGCGCAGCTGCCTGCAGGGGCGCCTGATGCGGTATTT
TCTCCTTACGCATCTGTGCGGTATTTCACACCGCATA
[95 nt withheld, positions 2908-3002]
T
[46 nt withheld, positions 3004-3049]
C
[141 nt withheld, positions 3051-3191]
CCTTTGACGTTGGAGTCCACGTTCTTT
[37 nt withheld, positions 3219-3255]
ACTCTATCTCGGGCTATTCTTTTGATTTATAAGGGATTTTGCCGATTTCGGTCTATTGGTTAAAAAATGA
GCTGATTTAACAAAAATTTAACGCGAATTTTAACAAAATATTAACGTTTACAATTTTATGGTGCACTCTC
AGTACAATCTGCTCTGATGCCGCATAGTTAAGCCAGCCCCGACACCCGCCAACACCCGCTGACGCGCCCT
GACGGGCTTGTCTGCTCCCGGCATCCGCTTACAGACAAGCTGTGACCGTCTCCGGGAGCTGCATGTGTCA
GAGGTTTTCACCGTCATCACCGAAACGCGCGAGACGAAAGGGCCTCGTGATACGCCTATTTTTATAGGTT
AATGTCATGATAATAATGGTTTCTTAGACGTCAGGTGGCACTTTTCGGGGAAATGTGCGCGGAACCCCTA
TTTGTTTATTTTTCTAAATACATTCAAATATGTATCCGCTCATGAGACAATAACCCTGATAAATGCTTCA
ATAATATTGAAAAAGGAAGAGTATGAGTATTCAACATTTCCGTGTCGCCCTTATTCCCTTTTTTGCGGCA
TTTTGCCTTCCTGTTTTTGCTCACCCAGAAACGCTGGTGAAAGTAAAAGATGCTGAAGATCAGTTGGGTG
CACGAGTGGGTTACATCGAACTGGATCTCAACAGCGGTAAGATCCTTGAGAGTTTTCGCCCCGAAGAACG
TTTTCCAATGATGAGCACTTTTAAAGTTCTGCTATGTGGCGCGGTATTATCCCGTATTGACGCCGGGCAA
GAGCAACTCGGTCGCCGCATACACTATTCTCAGAATGACTTGGTTGAGTACTCACCAGTCACAGAAAAGC
ATCTTACGGATGGCATGACAGTAAGAGAATTATGCAGTGCTGCCATAACCATGAGTGATAACACTGCGGC
CAACTTACTTCTGACAACGATCGGAGGACCGAAGGAGCTAACCGCTTTTTTGCACAACATGGGGGATCAT
GTAACTCGCCTTGATCGTTGGGAACCGGAGCTGAATGAAGCCATACCAAACGACGAGCGTGACACCACGA
TGCCTGTAGCAATGGCAACAACGTTGCGCAAACTATTAACTGGCGAACTACTTACTCTAGCTTCCCGGCA
ACAATTAATAGACTGGATGGAGGCGGATAAAGTTGCAGGACCACTTCTGCGCTCGGCCCTTCCGGCTGGC
TGGTTTATTGCTGATAAATCTGGAGCCGGTGAGCGTGGAAGCCGCGGTATCATTGCAGCACTGGGGCCAG
ATGGTAAGCCCTCCCGTATCGTAGTTATCTACACGACGGGGAGTCAGGCAACTATGGATGAACGAAATAG
ACAGATCGCTGAGATAGGTGCCTCACTGATTAAGCATTGGTAACTGTCAGACCAAGTTTACTCATATATA
CTTTAGATTGATTTAAAACTTCATTTTTAATTTAAAAGGATCTAGGTGAAGATCCTTTTTGATAATCTCA
TGACCAAAATCCCTTAACGTGAGTTTTCGTTCCACTGAGCGTCAGACCCCGTAGAAAAGATCAAAGGATC
TTCTTGAGATCCTTTTTTTCTGCGCGTAATCTGCTGCTTGCAAACAAAAAAACCACCGCTACCAGCGGTG
GTTTGTTTGCCGGATCAAGAGCTACCAACTCTTTTTCCGAAGGTAACTGGCTTCAGCAGAGCGCAGATAC
CAAATACTGTTCTTCTAGTGTAGCCGTAGTTAGGCCACCACTTCAAGAACTCTGTAGCACCGCCTACATA
CCTCGCTCTGCTAATCCTGTTACCAGTGGCTGCTGCCAGTGGCGATAAGTCGTGTCTTACCGGGTTGGAC
TCAAGACGATAGTTACCGGATAAGGCGCAGCGGTCGGGCTGAACGGGGGGTTCGTGCACACAGCCCAGCT
TGGAGCGAACGACCTACACCGAACTGAGATACCTACAGCGTGAGCTATGAGAAAGCGCCACGCTTCCCGA
AGGGAGAAAGGCGGACAGGTATCCGGTAAGCGGCAGGGTCGGAACAGGAGAGCGCACGAGGGAGCTTCCA
GGGGGAAACGCCTGGTATCTTTATAGTCCTGTCGGGTTTCGCCACCTCTGACTTGAGCGTCGATTTTTGT
GATGCTCGTCAGGGGGGCGGAGCCTATGGAAAAACGCCAGCAACGCGGCCTTTTTACGGTTCCTGGCCTT
TTGCTGGCCTTTTGCTCACATGTGAGGGCCTATTTCCCATGATTCCTTCATATTTGCATATACGATACAA
GGCTGTTAGAGAGATAATTGGAATTAATTTGACTGTAAACACAAAGATATTAGTACAAAATACGTGACGT
AGAAAGTAATAATTTCTTGGGTAGTTTGCAGTTTTAAAATTATGTTTTAAAATGGACTATCATATGCTTA
CCGTAACTTGAAAGTATTTCGATTTCTTGGCTTTATATATCTTGTGGAAAGGACGAAACACCGGGTCTTC
GAGAAGACCTGTTTTAGAGCTAGAAATAGCAAGTTAAAATAAGGCTAGTCCGTTATCAACTTGAAAAAGT
GGCACCGAGTCGGTGCTTTTTTGTTTTAGAGCTAGAAATAGCAAGTTAAAATAAGGCTAGTCCGTTTTTA
GCGCGTGCGCCAATTCTGCAGACAAATGGCTCTAGAGGTACCCGTTACATAACTTACGGTAAATGGCCCG
CCTGGCTGACCGCCCAACGACCCCCGCCCATTGACGTCAATAGTAACGCCAATAGGGACTTTCCATTGAC
GTCAATGGGTGGAGTATTTACGGTAAACTGCCCACTTGGCAGTACATCAAGTGTATCATATGCCAAGTAC
GCCCCCTATTGACGTCAATGACGGTAAATGGCCCGCCTGGCATTGTGCCCAGTACATGACCTTATGGGAC
TTTCCTACTTGGCAGTACATCTACGTATTAGTCATCGCTATTACCATGGTCGAGGTGAGCCCCACGTTCT
GCTTCACTCTCCCCATCTCCCCCCCCTCCCCACCCCCAATTTTGTATTTATTTATTTTTTAATTATTTTG
TGCAGCGATGGGGGCGGGGGGGGGGGGGGGCGCGCGCCAGGCGGGGCGGGGCGGGGCGAGGGGCGGGGCG
GGGCGAGGCGGAGAGGTGCGGCGGCAGCCAATCAGAGCGGCGCGCTCCGAAAGTTTCCTTTTATGGCGAG
GCGGCGGCGGCGGCGGCCCTATAAAAAGCGAAGCGCGCGGCGGGCGGGAGTCGCTGCGCGCTGCCTTCGC
CCCGTGCCCCGCTCCGCCGCCGCCTCGCGCCGCCCGCCCCGGCTCTGACTGACCGCGTTACTCCCACAGG
TGAGCGGGCGGGACGGCCCTTCTCCTCCGGGCTGTAATTAGCTGAGCAAGAGGTAAGGGTTTAAGGGATG
GTTGGTTGGTGGGGTATTAATGTTTAATTACCTGGAGCACCTGCCTGAAATCACTTTTTTTCAGGTTGGA
CCGGTGCCACCATGGACTATAAGGACCACGACGGAGACTACAAGGATCATGATATTGATTACAAAGACGA
TGACGATAAGATGGCCCCAAAGAAGAAGCGGAAGGTCGGTATCCACGGAGTCCCAGCAGCCGACAAGAAG
TACAGCATCGGCCTGGACATCGGCACCAACTCTGTGGGCTGGGCCGTGATCACCGACGAGTACAAGGTGC
CCAGCAAGAAATTCAAGGTGCTGGGCAACACCGACCGGCACAGCATCAAGAAGAACCTGATCGGAGCCCT
GCTGTTCGACAGCGGCGAAACAGCCGAGGCCACCCGGCTGAAGAGAACCGCCAGAAGAAGATACACCAGA
CGGAAGAACCGGATCTGCTATCTGCAAGAGATCTTCAGCAACGAGATGGCCAAGGTGGACGACAGCTTCT
TCCACAGACTGGAAGAGTCCTTCCTGGTGGAAGAGGATAAGAAGCACGAGCGGCACCCCATCTTCGGCAA
CATCGTGGACGAGGTGGCCTACCACGAGAAGTACCCCACCATCTACCACCTGAGAAAGAAACTGGTGGAC
AGCACCGACAAGGCCGACCTGCGGCTGATCTATCTGGCCCTGGCCCACATGATCAAGTTCCGGGGCCACT
TCCTGATCGAGGGCGACCTGAACCCCGACAACAGCGACGTGGACAAGCTGTTCATCCAGCTGGTGCAGAC
CTACAACCAGCTGTTCGAGGAAAACCCCATCAACGCCAGCGGCGTGGACGCCAAGGCCATCCTGTCTGCC
AGACTGAGCAAGAGCAGACGGCTGGAAAATCTGATCGCCCAGCTGCCCGGCGAGAAGAAGAATGGCCTGT
TCGGAAACCTGATTGCCCTGAGCCTGGGCCTGACCCCCAACTTCAAGAGCAACTTCGACCTGGCCGAGGA
TGCCAAACTGCAGCTGAGCAAGGACACCTACGACGACGACCTGGACAACCTGCTGGCCCAGATCGGCGAC
CAGTACGCCGACCTGTTTCTGGCCGCCAAGAACCTGTCCGACGCCATCCTGCTGAGCGACATCCTGAGAG
TGAACACCGAGATCACCAAGGCCCCCCTGAGCGCCTCTATGATCAAGAGATACGACGAGCACCACCAGGA
CCTGACCCTGCTGAAAGCTCTCGTGCGGCAGCAGCTGCCTGAGAAGTACAAAGAGATTTTCTTCGACCAG
AGCAAGAACGGCTACGCCGGCTACATTGACGGCGGAGCCAGCCAGGAAGAGTTCTACAAGTTCATCAAGC
CCATCCTGGAAAAGATGGACGGCACCGAGGAACTGCTCGTGAAGCTGAACAGAGAGGACCTGCTGCGGAA
GCAGCGGACCTTCGACAACGGCAGCATCCCCCACCAGATCCACCTGGGAGAGCTGCACGCCATTCTGCGG
CGGCAGGAAGATTTTTACCCATTCCTGAAGGACAACCGGGAAAAGATCGAGAAGATCCTGACCTTCCGCA
TCCCCTACTACGTGGGCCCTCTGGCCAGGGGAAACAGCAGATTCGCCTGGATGACCAGAAAGAGCGAGGA
AACCATCACCCCCTGGAACTTCGAGGAAGTGGTGGACAAGGGCGCTTCCGCCCAGAGCTTCATCGAGCGG
ATGACCAACTTCGATAAGAACCTGCCCAACGAGAAGGTGCTGCCCAAGCACAGCCTGCTGTACGAGTACT
TCACCGTGTATAACGAGCTGACCAAAGTGAAATACGTGACCGAGGGAATGAGAAAGCCCGCCTTCCTGAG
CGGCGAGCAGAAAAAGGCCATCGTGGACCTGCTGTTCAAGACCAACCGGAAAGTGACCGTGAAGCAGCTG
AAAGAGGACTACTTCAAGAAAATCGAGTGCTTCGACTCCGTGGAAATCTCCGGCGTGGAAGATCGGTTCA
ACGCCTCCCTGGGCACATACCACGATCTGCTGAAAATTATCAAGGACAAGGACTTCCTGGACAATGAGGA
AAACGAGGACATTCTGGAAGATATCGTGCTGACCCTGACACTGTTTGAGGACAGAGAGATGATCGAGGAA
CGGCTGAAAACCTATGCCCACCTGTTCGACGACAAAGTGATGAAGCAGCTGAAGCGGCGGAGATACACCG
GCTGGGGCAGGCTGAGCCGGAAGCTGATCAACGGCATCCGGGACAAGCAGTCCGGCAAGACAATCCTGGA
TTTCCTGAAGTCCGACGGCTTCGCCAACAGAAACTTCATGCAGCTGATCCACGACGACAGCCTGACCTTT
AAAGAGGACATCCAGAAAGCCCAGGTGTCCGGCCAGGGCGA
Features (pLannotate 1.2.2; 19 found; start..end, strand, type, name):
   1952..1999    +  CDS            nucleoplasmin NLS: bipartite nuclear localization signal from nucleoplasmin
   2065..2461    +  CDS            BSD (fragment): blasticidin S deaminase; Aspergillus terreus BSD; confers resistance to blasticidin
   2495..2606    +  polyA_signal   bGH poly(A) signal: bovine growth hormone polyadenylation signal
   2711..2851    +  repeat_region  AAV2 ITR: inverted terminal repeat of adeno-associated virus serotype 2 inverted
   2856..2907    -  misc_feature   bom (fragment): basis of mobility region from pBR322
   2926..3381    +  rep_origin     f1 ori (sequence partly withheld): f1 bacteriophage origin of replication; arrow indicates direction of (+) strand synthesis
   3382..3431    -  misc_feature   bom (fragment): basis of mobility region from pBR322
   3533..3568    -  CDS            rop (fragment): Rop protein, which maintains plasmids at low copy number; rop
   3663..3767    +  promoter       AmpR promoter: bla
   3768..4628    +  CDS            AmpR: β-lactamase; bla; confers resistance to ampicillin, carbenicillin, and related antibiotics
   4799..5387    +  rep_origin     ori: high-copy-number ColE1/pMB1/pBR322/pUC origin of replication
   5449..5689    +  promoter       U6 promoter: RNA polymerase III promoter for human U6 snRNA
   5716..5791    +  misc_RNA       gRNA scaffold: guide RNA scaffold for the Streptococcus pyogenes CRISPR/Cas9 system
   5798..5841    +  misc_RNA       gRNA scaffold (fragment): guide RNA scaffold for the Streptococcus pyogenes CRISPR/Cas9 system
   5888..6173    +  enhancer       CMV enhancer: human cytomegalovirus immediate early enhancer; contains an 18-bp deletion relative to the standard CMV enhancer
   6175..6451    +  promoter       chicken β-actin promoter: No description available
   6452..6679    +  intron         hybrid intron: hybrid between chicken β-actin (CBA) and minute virus of mice (MMV) introns (Gray et al., 2011)
   6817..8418    +  CDS            Cas9(N): N-terminal portion of Streptococcus pyogenes Cas9 (Zetsche et al., 2015)
   8419..1951    +  CDS            Cas9(C) (across the origin): C-terminal portion of Streptococcus pyogenes Cas9 (Zetsche et al., 2015)
