[The description below was written by a language model from this plasmid's Addgene catalogue record and pLannotate feature annotations shown in this document.]
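Description:
pSpCas9(BB)-2A-Blast is an empty-backbone mammalian expression plasmid of about 9 kb for all-in-one CRISPR/Cas9 genome editing. It was derived from pSpCas9(BB)-2A-Puro (PX459) V2.0 by exchanging the drug-selection cassette. According to the depositor, the T2A-puromycin segment was removed by EcoRI digestion and replaced with a PCR-amplified P2A-blasticidin cassette. A BbsI recognition site inside the blasticidin-resistance gene was silently mutated, which presumably keeps BbsI usable for guide cloning, as in the parent vector. The plasmid is propagated in E. coli through a high-copy ColE1/pUC-type origin with ampicillin selection (AmpR under its own bla promoter). It also carries an f1 phage origin and short pBR322-derived bom and rop remnants.

Two expression units are annotated. A human U6 RNA polymerase III promoter sits upstream of the Streptococcus pyogenes guide RNA scaffold, and a user-supplied guide sequence is inserted between them; the annotation also detects a second partial scaffold fragment just downstream. The second unit uses a CMV enhancer, chicken β-actin promoter and hybrid intron to drive S. pyogenes Cas9. The tool annotates Cas9 as contiguous N- and C-terminal portions that span the sequence origin, and these together form one reading frame. Cas9 ends in a nucleoplasmin bipartite nuclear localization signal and is followed by blasticidin S deaminase (BSD) and a bovine growth hormone polyadenylation signal. The P2A peptide itself is not annotated, but it would allow Cas9 and BSD to be produced as separate proteins from one transcript, so blasticidin selection enriches for Cas9-expressing cells. A single AAV2 ITR lies after the polyA signal, so the plasmid is not a complete AAV packaging genome. The vector is typically used to deliver an sgRNA and Cas9 together where blasticidin selection is preferred to puromycin.
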