Addgene plasmid #118055: pSpCas9(BB)-2A-Blast
Purpose: (Empty Backbone) Used for expression of sgRNA in mammalian cells
Depositing lab: Ken-Ichi Takemaru. Depositing organization: Stony Brook University.
Backbone
  Vector backbone: pSpCas9(BB)-2A-Puro (PX459) V2.0 (Addgene#62988)
  Vector type: Mammalian Expression
  Selectable markers: Blasticidin
Growth in bacteria
  Bacterial resistance: Ampicillin, 100 μg/mL
  Growth temperature: 37°C
  Growth strain: NEB Stable
  Copy number: High Copy
Gene/Insert
  Sequencing primers: 5′ AGCTGGGAGGCGACAAAAGG
Terms and licenses: Academic/Nonprofit Terms; Industry Terms: Not Available to Industry
Depositor comments: pSpCas9(BB)-2A-Puro (PX459) V2.0 was digested with EcoRI to remove the T2A-Puro cassette, and a P2A-Blasticidin cassette was amplified by PCR, digested with EcoRI, and ligated. The BbsI site (GAAGAC) in the blasticidin-resistance gene was mutated to GAGGAC with no change in amino acids. gRNA inserts can be sequenced using pLKO.1 5’ primer, 5’-GACTATCATATGCTTACCGT-3’.
How to cite: pSpCas9(BB)-2A-Blast was a gift from Ken-Ichi Takemaru (Addgene plasmid # 118055 ; http://n2t.net/addgene:118055 ; RRID:Addgene_118055)
